>Addgene plasmid #228211 | pTYB1-T4gp46 | addgene full sequence | sequence record 455992 | Addgene NGS Result
AGACTGGATGGAGGCGGATAAAGTTGCAGGACCACTTCTGCGCTCGGCCCTTCCGGCTGGCTGGTTTATT
GCTGATAAATCTGGAGCCGGTGAGCGTGGGTCTCGCGGTATCATTGCAGCACTGGGGCCAGATGGTAAGC
CCTCCCGTATCGTAGTTATCTACACGACGGGGAGTCAGGCAACTATGGATGAACGAAATAGACAGATCGC
TGAGATAGGTGCCTCACTGATTAAGCATTGGTAACTGTCAGACCAAGTTTACTCATATATACTTTAGATT
GATT
[38 nt withheld, positions 285-322]
A
[37 nt withheld, positions 324-360]
ATTTTGTTAAAATTCGCGTTAAATTTTTGTTAAATCAGCTCATTTTTTAACCAATAGGCCGAAATCGGCA
AAATCCCTTATAAATCAAAAGAATAGCCCGAGATAGGGT
[37 nt withheld, positions 470-506]
AAAGAACGTGGACTCCAACGTCAAAGG
[141 nt withheld, positions 534-674]
G
[125 nt withheld, positions 676-800]
AAAGGATCTAGGTGAAGATCCTTTTTGATAATCTCATGACCAAAATCCCTTAACGTGAGTTTTCGTTCCA
CTGAGCGTCAGACCCCGTAGAAAAGATCAAAGGATCTTCTTGAGATCCTTTTTTTCTGCGCGTAATCTGC
TGCTTGCAAACAAAAAAACCACCGCTACCAGCGGTGGTTTGTTTGCCGGATCAAGAGCTACCAACTCTTT
TTCCGAAGGTAACTGGCTTCAGCAGAGCGCAGATACCAAATACTGTCCTTCTAGTGTAGCCGTAGTTAGG
CCACCACTTCAAGAACTCTGTAGCACCGCCTACATACCTCGCTCTGCTAATCCTGTTACCAGTGGCTGCT
GCCAGTGGCGATAAGTCGTGTCTTACCGGGTTGGACTCAAGACGATAGTTACCGGATAAGGCGCAGCGGT
CGGGCTGAACGGGGGGTTCGTGCACACAGCCCAGCTTGGAGCGAACGACCTACACCGAACTGAGATACCT
ACAGCGTGAGCTATGAGAAAGCGCCACGCTTCCCGAAGGGAGAAAGGCGGACAGGTATCCGGTAAGCGGC
AGGGTCGGAACAGGAGAGCGCACGAGGGAGCTTCCAGGGGGAAACGCCTGGTATCTTTATAGTCCTGTCG
GGTTTCGCCACCTCTGACTTGAGCGTCGATTTTTGTGATGCTCGTCAGGGGGGCGGAGCCTATGGAAAAA
CGCCAGCAACGCGGCCTTTTTACGGTTCCTGGCCTTTTGCTGGCCTTTTGCTCACATGTTCTTTCCTGCG
TTATCCCCTGATTCTGTGGATAACCGTATTACCGCCTTTGAGTGAGCTGATACCGCTCGCCGCAGCCGAA
CGACCGAGCGCAGCGAGTCAGTGAGCGAGGAAGCTATGGTGCACTCTCAGTACAATCTGCTCTGATGCCG
CATAGTTAAGCCAGTATACACTCCGCTATCGCTACGTGACTGGGTCATGGCTGCGCCCCGACACCCGCCA
ACACCCGCTGACGCGCCCTGACGGGCTTGTCTGCTCCCGGCATCCGCTTACAGACAAGCTGTGACCGTCT
CCGGGAGCTGCATGTGTCAGAGGTTTTCACCGTCATCACCGAAACGCGCGAGGCAGCTGCGGTAAAGCTC
ATCAGCGTGGTCGTGCAGCGATTCACAGATGTCTGCCTGTTCATCCGCGTCCAGCTCGTTGAGTTTCTCC
AGAAGCGTTAATGTCTGGCTTCTGATAAAGCGGGCCATGTTAAGGGCGGTTTTTTCCTGTTTGGTCACTG
ATGCCTCCGTGTAAGGGGGATTTCTGTTCATGGGGGTAATGATACCGATGAAACGAGAGAGGATGCTCAC
GATACGGGTTACTGATGATGAACATGCCCGGTTACTGGAACGTTGTGAGGGTAAACAACTGGCGGTATGG
ATGCGGCGGGACCAGAGAAAAATCACTCAGGGTCAATGCCAGCCGAACGCCAGCAAGACGTAGCCCAGCG
CGTCGGCCGCCATGCCGGCGATAATGGCCTGCTTCTCGCCGAAACGTTTGGTGGCGGGACCAGTGACGAA
GGCTTGAGCGAGGGCGTGCAAGATTCCGAATACCGCAAGCGACAGGCCGATCATCGTCGCGCTCCAGCGA
AAGCGGTCCTCGCCGAAAATGACCCAGAGCGCTGCCGGCACCTGTCCTACGAGTTGCATGATAAAGAAGA
CAGTCATAAGTGCGGCGACGATAGTCATGCCCCGCGCCCACCGGAAGGAGCTGACTGGGTTGAAGGCTCT
CAAGGGCATCGGTCGAGATCCCGGTGCCTAATGAGTGAGCTAACTTACATTAATTGCGTTGCGCTCACTG
CCCGCTTTCCAGTCGGGAAACCTGTCGTGCCAGCTGCATTAATGAATCGGCCAACGCGCGGGGAGAGGCG
GTTTGCGTATTGGGCGCCAGGGTGGTTTTTCTTTTCACCAGTGAGACGGGCAACAGCTGATTGCCCTTCA
CCGCCTGGCCCTGAGAGAGTTGCAGCAAGCGGTCCACGCTGGTTTGCCCCAGCAGGCGAAAATCCTGTTT
GATGGTGGTTAACGGCGGGATATAACATGAGCTGTCTTCGGTATCGTCGTATCCCACTACCGAGATATCC
GCACCAACGCGCAGCCCGGACTCGGTAATGGCGCGCATTGCGCCCAGCGCCATCTGATCGTTGGCAACCA
GCATCGCAGTGGGAACGATGCCCTCATTCAGCATTTGCATGGTTTGTTGAAAACCGGACATGGCACTCCA
GTCGCCTTCCCGTTCCGCTATCGGCTGAATTTGATTGCGAGTGAGATATTTATGCCAGCCAGCCAGACGC
AGACGCGCCGAGACAGAACTTAATGGGCCCGCTAACAGCGCGATTTGCTGGTGACCCAATGCGACCAGAT
GCTCCACGCCCAGTCGCGTACCGTCTTCATGGGAGAAAATAATACTGTTGATGGGTGTCTGGTCAGAGAC
ATCAAGAAATAACGCCGGAACATTAGTGCAGGCAGCTTCCACAGCAATGGCATCCTGGTCATCCAGCGGA
TAGTTAATGATCAGCCCACTGACGCGTTGCGCGAGAAGATTGTGCACCGCCGCTTTACAGGCTTCGACGC
CGCTTCGTTCTACCATCGACACCACCACGCTGGCACCCAGTTGATCGGCGCGAGATTTAATCGCCGCGAC
AATTTGCGACGGCGCGTGCAGGGCCAGACTGGAGGTGGCAACGCCAATCAGCAACGACTGTTTGCCCGCC
AGTTGTTGTGCCACGCGGTTGGGAATGTAATTCAGCTCCGCCATCGCCGCTTCCACTTTTTCCCGCGTTT
TCGCAGAAACGTGGCTGGCCTGGTTCACCACGCGGGAAACGGTCTGATAAGAGACACCGGCATACTCTGC
GACATCGTATAACGTTACTGGTTTCACATTCACCACCCTGAATTGACTCTCTTCCGGGCGCTATCATGCC
ATACCGCGAAAGGTTTTGCGCCATTCGATGGTGTCCGGGATCTCGACGCTCTCCCTTATGCGACTCCTGC
ATTAGGAAGCAGCCCAGTAGTAGGTTGAGGCCGTTGAGCACCGCCGCCGCAAGGAATGGTGCATGCCGGC
ATGCCGCCCTTTCGTCTTCAAGAATTAATTCCCAATTCCCCAGGCATCAAATAAAACGAAAGGCTCAGTC
GAAAGACTGGGCCTTTCGTTTTATCTGTTGTTTGTCGGTGAACGCTCTCCTGAGTAGGACAAATCCGCCG
GGAGCGGATTTGAACGTTGCGAAGCAACGGCCCGGAGGGTGGCGGGCAGGACGCCCGCCATAAACTGCCA
GGAATTAATTCCCCAGGCATCAAATAAAACGAAAGGCTCAGTCGAAAGACTGGGCCTTTCGTTTTATCTG
TTGTTTGTCGGTGAACGCTCTCCTGAGTAGGACAAATCCGCCGGGAGCGGATTTGAACGTTGCGAAGCAA
CGGCCCGGAGGGTGGCGGGCAGGACGCCCGCCATAAACTGCCAGGAATTGGGGATCGGAATTAATTCCCG
GTTTAAACCGGGGATCTCGATCCCGCGAAATTAATACGACTCACTATAGGGGAATTGTGAGCGGATAACA
ATTCCCCTCTAGAAATAATTTTGTTTAACTTTAAGAAGGAGATATACATATGAAGAATTTTAAACTTAAT
AGAGTAAAATATAAAAATATAATGTCAGTTGGTCAAAATGGGATTGACATTCAATTAGATAAGGTTCAAA
AAACTCTTATTACTGGACGAAATGGCGGTGGTAAGTCTACTATGCTAGAAGCCATCACATTTGGGCTTTT
TGGTAAGCCATTTCGCGATGTAAAGAAAGGTCAATTAATAAACAGCACAAATAAGAAAGAACTTTTAGTT
GAACTGTGGATGGAATATGATGAGAAAAAGTACTATATCAAAAGAGGACAAAAACCAAACGTTTTCGAAA
TCACCGTTAACGGTACACGTCTTAATGAATCTGCCAGCAGTAAAGATTTCCAAGCAGAATTTGAACAGCT
TATCGGAATGTCATACGCCAGTTTCAAGCAGATTGTTGTCCTTGGTACAGCAGGGTATATCCCTTTCATG
GGTTTGTCGACCCCTGCGCGAAGAAAGCTTGTGGAAGACCTGCTTGAGGTAGGAACATTAGCTGAAATGG
ATAAGCTTAATAAAGCACTAATACGTGAATTAAATTCGCAGAACCAAGTGCTTGATGTTAAAAAAGATAG
TATTATCCAACAAATTAAAATATATAATGATAATGTTGAACGCCAGAAAAAATTAACGGGTGACAACCTT
ACTCGTCTACAAAATATGTATGATGATTTGGCAAAAGAAGCTAGAACGCTAAAATCGGAAATAGAAGAAG
CTAACGAAAGATTAGTTAATATTGTTTTGGACGAAGACCCGACTGATGCATTTAATAAAATCGGTCAAGA
AGCATTTTTAATTAAATCAAAAATTGACTCGTATAATAAAGTCATTAATATGTATCACGAAGGTGGATTA
TGTCCAACCTGTTTGTCACAATTGAGTTCCGGTGATAAAGTTGTTTCTAAAATTAAAGATAAAGTTTCTG
AATGCACACATTCGTTTGAACAGCTTTCAACACATCGTGATAATTTAAAAGTTCTTGTTGATGAATACCG
AGATAATATTAAAACCCAGCAGTCGTTGGCAAATGATATTCGCAATAAAAAGCAATCTCTGATCGCAGCA
GTAGATAAAGCTAAAAAAGTTAAAGCGGCTATAGAAAAAGCATCTTCTGAGTTTATTGACCATGCTGATG
AAATAGCACTGCTTCAAGAAGAACTTGATAAAATTGTTAAGACAAAAACTAATTTAGTAATGGAAAAATA
CCACCGAGGAATTTTGACTGATATGCTCAAAGATTCTGGTATTAAAGGTGCTATTATTAAAAAGTACATT
CCATTATTTAATAAGCAGATTAACCATTATCTTAAAATAATGGAAGCGGATTATGTGTTTACATTAGATG
AAGAATTTAATGAGACAATTAAATCCCGTGGTCGTGAAGATTTTAGTTATGCTTCATTTAGTGAAGGTGA
AAAGGCACGAATCGATATTGCTCTTTTATTTACTTGGCGTGATATTGCTTCTATCGTATCTGGTGTTAGT
ATTAGTACATTAATTCTTGATGAAGTGTTTGATGGGTCATTTGATGCCGAAGGTATTAAAGGTGTAGCTA
ATATTATAAATTCAATGAAAAACACTAACGTTTTTATAATTTCGCATAAAGACCATGACCCGCAAGAATA
TGGTCAGCATCTTCAAATGAAGAAAGTTGGTCGATTTACTGTAATGGCGTGCTTTGCCAAGGGTACCAAT
GTTTTAATGGCGGATGGGTCTATTGAATGTATTGAAAACATTGAGGTTGGTAATAAGGTCATGGGTAAAG
ATGGCAGACCTCGTGAGGTAATTAAATTGCCCAGAGGAAGAGAAACTATGTACAGCGTCGTGCAGAAAAG
TCAGCACAGAGCCCACAAAAGTGACTCAAGTCGTGAAGTGCCAGAATTACTCAAGTTTACGTGTAATGCG
ACCCATGAGTTGGTTGTTAGAACACCTCGTAGTGTCCGCCGTTTGTCTCGTACCATTAAGGGTGTCGAAT
ATTTTGAAGTTATTACTTTTGAGATGGGCCAAAAGAAAGCCCCCGACGGTAGAATTGTTGAGCTTGTCAA
GGAAGTTTCAAAGAGCTACCCAATATCTGAGGGGCCTGAGAGAGCCAACGAATTAGTAGAATCCTATAGA
AAGGCTTCAAATAAAGCTTATTTTGAGTGGACTATTGAGGCCAGAGATCTTTCTCTGTTGGGTTCCCATG
TTCGTAAAGCTACCTACCAGACTTACGCTCCAATTCTTTATGAGAATGACCACTTTTTCGACTACATGCA
AAAAAGTAAGTTTCATCTCACCATTGAAGGTCCAAAAGTACTTGCTTATTTACTTGGTTTATGGATTGGT
GATGGATTGTCTGACAGGGCAACTTTTTCGGTTGATTCCAGAGATACTTCTTTGATGGAACGTGTTACTG
AATATGCTGAAAAGTTGAATTTGTGCGCCGAGTATAAGGACAGAAAAGAACCACAAGTTGCCAAAACTGT
TAATTTGTACTCTAAAGTTGTCAGAGGTAATGGTATTCGCAATAATCTTAATACTGAGAATCCATTATGG
GACGCTATTGTTGGCTTAGGATTCTTGAAGGACGGTGTCAAAAATATTCCTTCTTTCTTGTCTACGGACA
ATATCGGTACTCGTGAAACATTTCTTGCTGGTCTAATTGATTCTGATGGCTATGTTACTGATGAGCATGG
TATTAAAGCAACAATAAAGACAATTCATACTTCTGTCAGAGATGGTTTGGTTTCCCTTGCTCGTTCTTTA
GGCTTAGTAGTCTCGGTTAACGCAGAACCTGCTAAGGTTGACATGAATGTCACCAAACATAAAATTAGTT
ATGCTATTTATATGTCTGGTGGAGATGTTTTGCTTAACGTTCTTTCGAAGTGTGCCGGCTCTAAAAAATT
CAGGCCTGCTCCCGCCGCTGCTTTTGCACGTGAGTGCCGCGGATTTTATTTCGAGTTACAAGAATTGAAG
GAAGACGATTATTATGGGATTACTTTATCTGATGATTCTGATCATCAGTTTTTGCTTGGATCCCAGGTTG
TCGTCCATGCATGCGGTGGCCTGACCGGTCTGAACTCAGGCCTCACGACAAATCCTGGTGTATCCGCTTG
GCAGGTCAACACAGCTTATACTGCGGGACAATTGGTCACATATAACGGCAAGACGTATAAATGTTTGCAG
CCCCACACCTCCTTGGCAGGATGGGAACCATCCAACGTTCCTGCCTTGTGGCAGCTTCAATGACTGCAGG
AAGGGGATCCGGCTGCTAACAAAGCCCGAAAGGAAGCTGAGTTGGCTGCTGCCACCGCTGAGCAATAACT
AGCATAACCCCTTGGGGCCTCTAAACGGGTCTTGAGGGGTTTTTTGCTGAAAGGAGGAACTATATCCGGA
TAACTACGTCAGGTGGCACTTTTCGGGGAAATGTGCGCGGAACCCCTATTTGTTTATTTTTCTAAATACA
TTCAAATATGTATCCGCTCATGAGACAATAACCCTGATAAATGCTTCAATAATATTGAAAAAGGAAGAGT
ATGAGTATTCAACATTTCCGTGTCGCCCTTATTCCCTTTTTTGCGGCATTTTGCCTTCCTGTTTTTGCTC
ACCCAGAAACGCTGGTGAAAGTAAAAGATGCTGAAGATCAGTTGGGTGCACGAGTGGGTTACATCGAACT
GGATCTCAACAGCGGTAAGATCCTTGAGAGTTTTCGCCCCGAAGAACGTTTCCCAATGATGAGCACTTTT
AAAGTTCTGCTATGTGGCGCGGTATTATCCCGTGTTGACGCCGGGCAAGAGCAACTCGGTCGCCGCATAC
ACTATTCTCAGAATGACTTGGTTGAGTACTCACCAGTCACAGAAAAGCATCTTACGGATGGCATGACAGT
AAGAGAATTATGCAGTGCTGCCATAACCATGAGTGATAACACTGCGGCCAACTTACTTCTGACAACGATC
GGAGGACCGAAGGAGCTAACCGCTTTTTTGCACAACATGGGGGATCATGTAACTCGCCTTGATCGTTGGG
AACCGGAGCTGAATGAAGCCATACCAAACGACGAGCGTGACACCACGATGCCTGTAGCAATGGCAACAAC
GTTGCGCAAACTATTAACTGGCGAACTACTTACTCTAGCTTCCCGGCAACAATTAAT
Features (pLannotate 1.2.2; 23 found; start..end, strand, type, name):
    286..799     -  rep_origin     M13 ori (sequence partly withheld): M13 bacteriophage origin of replication; arrow indicates direction of (+) strand synthesis
    910..1498    +  rep_origin     ori: high-copy-number ColE1/pMB1/pBR322/pUC origin of replication
   1675..1765    -  misc_feature   bom (fragment): basis of mobility region from pBR322
   1867..2058    -  CDS            rop: Rop protein, which maintains plasmids at low copy number; rop
   2099..2209    +  CDS            mbeC (fragment): MBEC_ECOLX - Experimental evidence at protein level: Swiss-Prot protein existence level 1. Required for efficient mobilization of ColE1 plasmid and is thus essential to promote the specific transfer of the plasmid during conjugation. Probably functions by inducing DNA bending, helping the MbeA relaxase to melt the DNA around the nic site and cleave the phosphodiester bond. Binds specifically double-stranded DNA (dsDNA) containing the ColE1 oriT but does not recognize the inverted repeat (IR). From Escherichia coli.
   2244..2566    -  CDS            TcR (fragment): tetracycline efflux protein; tet; confers resistance to tetracycline
   2581..2602    -  protein_bind   CAP binding site: CAP binding activates transcription in the presence of cAMP. E. coli catabolite activator protein
   2615..3697    -  CDS            lacI: lac repressor; lacI; The lac repressor binds to the lac operator to inhibit transcription in E. coli. This inhibition can be relieved by adding lactose or isopropyl-β-D-thiogalactopyranoside (IPTG).
   3698..3775    -  promoter       lacI promoter: lacI
   3783..3876    -  CDS            TcR (fragment): tetracycline efflux protein; tet; confers resistance to tetracycline
   3928..4014    +  terminator     rrnB T1 terminator: Escherichia coli rrnB; transcription terminator T1 from the E. coli rrnB gene
   4111..4197    +  terminator     rrnB T1 terminator: Escherichia coli rrnB; transcription terminator T1 from the E. coli rrnB gene
   4332..4350    +  promoter       T7 promoter: promoter for bacteriophage T7 RNA polymerase
   4351..4375    +  protein_bind   lac operator: The lac repressor binds to the lac operator to inhibit transcription in E. coli. This inhibition can be relieved by adding lactose or isopropyl-β-D-thiogalactopyranoside (IPTG). lac repressor encoded by lacI
   4390..4412    +  RBS            RBS: efficient ribosome binding site from bacteriophage T7 gene 10 (Olins and Rangwala, 1989)
   4420..6096    +  CDS            46: EXO2_BPT4 - Experimental evidence at protein level: Swiss-Prot protein existence level 1. Exonuclease that plays a role in viral genome replication, DNA recombination, and host DNA degradation. From Enterobacteria phage T4 (Bacteriophage T4).
   6100..6918    +  CDS            Sce VMA intein 5' region: 5' region of the intein from the yeast Vma1 subunit of the vacuolar ATPase (Chong et al., 1998); Saccharomyces cerevisiae VMA1
   6921..7451    +  CDS            Sce VMA intein 3' region: modified 3' region of the intein from the yeast Vma1 subunit of the vacuolar ATPase (Chong et al., 1998); Saccharomyces cerevisiae VMA1; C-terminal cleavage of this intein can be induced by thiols.
   7495..7650    +  CDS            CBD: chitin binding domain from chitinase A1 (Watanabe et al., 1994); Bacillus circulans chiA
   7672..7721    +  CDS            SET1 (fragment): solubility-enhancement tag derived from T7 phage gene 10B
   7729..7776    +  terminator     T7 terminator: transcription terminator for bacteriophage T7 RNA polymerase
   7836..7940    +  promoter       AmpR promoter: bla
   7941..244     +  CDS            AmpR (across the origin): β-lactamase; bla; confers resistance to ampicillin, carbenicillin, and related antibiotics
