[The description below was written by a language model from this plasmid's Addgene catalogue record and pLannotate feature annotations shown in this document.]
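Description:
pTYB1-T4gp46 is an 8,557 nt bacterial expression plasmid built on the New England BioLabs pTYB1 backbone (entered as "pTBY1" in the record), designed for producing the bacteriophage T4 gene 46 product in E. coli BL21(DE3). It is maintained through a ColE1/pMB1-type origin accompanied by the rop gene, which moderates copy number, and is selected with ampicillin through the bla (β-lactamase) gene. An M13 phage origin is also present, along with backbone remnants inherited from pBR322-type ancestry: a bom fragment, an mbeC fragment and partial tetracycline-resistance sequences that are not expected to be functional.

The expression cassette consists of a T7 promoter followed immediately by a lac operator and the T7 gene 10 ribosome binding site. Transcription therefore depends on T7 RNA polymerase supplied by the DE3 host and is held in check by the plasmid-encoded lacI repressor until IPTG is added. Two rrnB T1 terminators lie upstream to insulate the promoter from read-through, and a T7 terminator closes the unit. The gene 46 open reading frame, annotated as the T4 exonuclease involved in replication, recombination and host DNA degradation and described by the depositor as the SbcC-like subunit of a palindrome-specific endonuclease (the Rad50 partner of the T4 Mre11-Rad50 complex, per the associated publication title), is fused at its C terminus to the Saccharomyces cerevisiae VMA1 intein and a Bacillus circulans chitin binding domain. This arrangement allows capture of the fusion on chitin resin and thiol-induced intein self-cleavage to release the target protein without the tag. The depositor notes a T144I substitution in gp46 that is not known to affect function. The plasmid is suited to purifying recombinant gp46 for biochemical studies.
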