Addgene plasmid #228211: pTYB1-T4gp46
Purpose: Expression in BL21(DE3) of T4 SbcC-like subunit of palindrome specific endonuclease
Depositing lab: Stephen Benkovic. Depositing organization: Pennsylvania State University. Publication: Biochemical characterization of bacteriophage T4 Mre11-Rad50 complex. Herdendorf TJ, Albrecht DW, Benkovic SJ, Nelson SW. J Biol Chem. 2011 Jan 28;286(4):2382-92. doi: 10.1074/jbc.M110.178871. Epub 2010 Nov 15. PubMed 21081488.
Backbone
  Vector backbone: pTBY1
  Backbone manufacturer: New England BioLabs
  Vector type: Bacterial Expression
Growth in bacteria
  Bacterial resistance: Ampicillin, 100 μg/mL
  Growth temperature: 37°C
  Growth strain: DH5alpha
  Copy number: Unknown
Gene/Insert
  Gene/Insert name: 46
  Species: Escherichia phage T4
  Promoter: T7
  Tag / fusion protein: Sce VMA intein-chitin binding domain (C terminal on backbone)
  Cloning method: Unknown
  Sequencing primers: 5′ TAATACGACTCACTATAGGG
Terms and licenses: Academic/Nonprofit Terms; Industry Terms: Not Available to Industry
Depositor comments: Please note: This plasmid contains a T144I mutation in T4gp46. This mutation is not known to impact plasmid function.
How to cite: pTYB1-T4gp46 was a gift from Stephen Benkovic (Addgene plasmid # 228211 ; http://n2t.net/addgene:228211 ; RRID:Addgene_228211)
