>Addgene plasmid #228211 | pTYB1-T4gp46 | depositor partial sequence | sequence record 447903 | pTYB1-T4gp46 sequence 1683 bps
GTGAAGAATTTTAAACTTAATAGAGTAAAATATAAAAATATAATGTCAGTTGGTCAAAATGGGATTGACA
TTCAATTAGATAAGGTTCAAAAAACTCTTATTACTGGACGAAATGGCGGTGGTAAGTCTACTATGCTAGA
AGCCATCACATTTGGGCTTTTTGGTAAGCCATTTCGCGATGTAAAGAAAGGTCAATTAATAAACAGCACA
AATAAGAAAGAACTTTTAGTTGAACTGTGGATGGAATATGATGAGAAAAAGTACTATATCAAAAGAGGAC
AAAAACCAAACGTTTTCGAAATCACCGTTAACGGTACACGTCTTAATGAATCTGCCAGCAGTAAAGATTT
CCAAGCAGAATTTGAACAGCTTATCGGAATGTCATATGCCAGTTTCAAGCAGATTGTTGTCCTTGGTACA
GCAGGGTATACCCCTTTCATGGGTTTGTCGACCCCTGCGCGAAGAAAGCTTGTGGAAGACCTGCTTGAGG
TAGGAACATTAGCTGAAATGGATAAGCTTAATAAAGCACTAATACGTGAATTAAATTCGCAGAACCAAGT
GCTTGATGTTAAAAAAGATAGTATTATCCAACAAATTAAAATATATAATGATAATGTTGAACGCCAGAAA
AAATTAACGGGTGACAACCTTACTCGTCTACAAAATATGTATGATGATTTGGCAAAAGAAGCTAGAACGC
TAAAATCGGAAATAGAAGAAGCTAACGAAAGATTAGTTAATATTGTTTTGGACGAAGACCCGACTGATGC
ATTTAATAAAATCGGTCAAGAAGCATTTTTAATTAAATCAAAAATTGACTCGTATAATAAAGTCATTAAT
ATGTATCACGAAGGTGGATTATGTCCAACCTGTTTGTCACAATTGAGTTCCGGTGATAAAGTTGTTTCTA
AAATTAAAGATAAAGTTTCTGAATGCACACATTCGTTTGAACAGCTTTCAACACATCGTGATAATTTAAA
AGTTCTTGTTGATGAATACCGAGATAATATTAAAACCCAGCAGTCGTTGGCAAATGATATTCGCAATAAA
AAGCAATCTCTGATCGCAGCAGTAGATAAAGCTAAAAAAGTTAAAGCGGCTATAGAAAAAGCATCTTCTG
AGTTTATTGACCATGCTGATGAAATAGCACTGCTTCAAGAAGAACTTGATAAAATTGTTAAGACAAAAAC
TAATTTAGTAATGGAAAAATACCACCGAGGAATTTTGACTGATATGCTCAAAGATTCTGGTATTAAAGGT
GCTATTATTAAAAAGTACATTCCATTATTTAATAAGCAGATTAACCATTATCTTAAAATAATGGAAGCGG
ATTATGTGTTTACATTAGATGAAGAATTTAATGAGACAATTAAATCCCGTGGTCGTGAAGATTTTAGTTA
TGCTTCATTTAGTGAAGGTGAAAAGGCACGAATCGATATTGCTCTTTTATTTACTTGGCGTGATATTGCT
TCTATCGTATCTGGTGTTAGTATTAGTACATTAATTCTTGATGAAGTGTTTGATGGGTCATTTGATGCCG
AAGGTATTAAAGGTGTAGCTAATATTATAAATTCAATGAAAAACACTAACGTTTTTATAATTTCGCATAA
AGACCATGACCCGCAAGAATATGGTCAGCATCTTCAAATGAAGAAAGTTGGTCGATTTACTGTAATGGTT
TAA
